>Addgene plasmid #180312 | pnEA-vH_His-TEV-SEPT2 NCmut-msfGFP_SEPT6 | addgene full sequence | sequence record 357908 | Addgene NGS Result
TTCTTGAAGACGAAAGGGCCTCGTGATACGCCTATTTTTATAGGTTAATGTCATGATAATAATGGTTTCT
TAGACGTCAGGTGGCACTTTTCGGGGAAATGTGCGCGGAACCCCTATTTGTTTATTTTTCTAAATACATT
CAAATATGTATCCGCTCATGAGACAATAACCCTGATAAATGCTTCAATAATATTGAAAAAGGAAGAGTAT
GAGTATTCAACATTTCCGTGTCGCCCTTATTCCCTTTTTTGCGGCATTTTGCCTTCCTGTTTTTGCTCAC
CCAGAAACGCTGGTGAAAGTAAAAGATGCTGAAGATCAGTTGGGTGCACGAGTGGGTTACATCGAACTGG
ATCTCAACAGCGGTAAGATCCTTGAGAGTTTTCGCCCCGAAGAACGTTTTCCAATGATGAGCACTTTTAA
AGTTCTGCTATGTGGCGCGGTATTATCCCGTGTTGACGCCGGGCAAGAGCAACTCGGTCGCCGCATACAC
TATTCTCAGAATGACTTGGTTGAGTACTCACCAGTCACAGAAAAGCATCTTACGGATGGCATGACAGTAA
GAGAATTATGCAGTGCTGCCATAACCATGAGTGATAACACTGCGGCCAACTTACTTCTGACAACGATCGG
AGGACCGAAGGAGCTAACCGCTTTTTTGCACAACATGGGGGATCATGTAACTCGCCTTGATCGTTGGGAA
CCGGAGCTGAATGAAGCCATACCAAACGACGAGCGTGACACCACGATGCCTGCAGCAATGGCAACAACGT
TGCGCAAACTATTAACTGGCGAACTACTTACTCTAGCTTCCCGGCAACAATTAATAGACTGGATGGAGGC
GGATAAAGTTGCAGGACCACTTCTGCGCTCGGCCCTTCCGGCTGGCTGGTTTATTGCTGATAAATCTGGA
GCCGGTGAGCGTGGGTCTCGCGGTATCATTGCAGCACTGGGGCCAGATGGTAAGCCCTCCCGTATCGTAG
TTATCTACACGACGGGGAGTCAGGCAACTATGGATGAACGAAATAGACAGATCGCTGAGATAGGTGCCTC
ACTGATTAAGCATTGGTAACTGTCAGACCAAGTTTACTCATATATACTTTAGATTGATTTAAAACTTCAT
TTTTAATTTAAAAGGATCTAGGTGAAGATCCTTTTTGATAATCTCATGACCAAAATCCCTTAACGTGAGT
TTTCGTTCCACTGAGCGTCAGACCCCGTAGAAAAGATCAAAGGATCTTCTTGAGATCCTTTTTTTCTGCG
CGTAATCTGCTGCTTGCAAACAAAAAAACCACCGCTACCAGCGGTGGTTTGTTTGCCGGATCAAGAGCTA
CCAACTCTTTTTCCGAAGGTAACTGGCTTCAGCAGAGCGCAGATACCAAATACTGTCCTTCTAGTGTAGC
CGTAGTTAGGCCACCACTTCAAGAACTCTGTAGCACCGCCTACATACCTCGCTCTGCTAATCCTGTTACC
AGTGGCTGCTGCCAGTGGCGATAAGTCGTGTCTTACCGGGTTGGACTCAAGACGATAGTTACCGGATAAG
GCGCAGCGGTCGGGCTGAACGGGGGGTTCGTGCACACAGCCCAGCTTGGAGCGAACGACCTACACCGAAC
TGAGATACCTACAGCGTGAGCTATGAGAAAGCGCCACGCTTCCCGAAGGGAGAAAGGCGGACAGGTATCC
GGTAAGCGGCAGGGTCGGAACAGGAGAGCGCACGAGGGAGCTTCCAGGGGGAAACGCCTGGTATCTTTAT
AGTCCTGTCGGGTTTCGCCACCTCTGACTTGAGCGTCGATTTTTGTGATGCTCGTCAGGGGGGCGGAGCC
TATGGAAAAACGCCAGCAACGCGGCCTTTTTACGGTTCCTGGCCTTTTGCTGGCCTTTTGCTCACATGTT
CTTTCCTGCGTTATCCCCTGATTCTGTGGATAACCGTATTACCGCCTTTGAGTGAGCTGATACCGCTCGC
CGCAGCCGAACGACCGAGCGCAGCGAGTCAGTGAGCGAGGAAGCGGAAGAGCGCCTGATGCGGTATTTTC
TCCTTACGCATCTGTGCGGTATTTCACACCGCAATGGTGCACTCTCAGTACAATCTGCTCTGATGCCGCA
TAGTTAAGCCAGTATACACTCCGCTATCGCTACGTGACTGGGTCATGGCTGCGCCCCGACACCCGCCAAC
ACCCGCTGACGCGCCCTGACGGGCTTGTCTGCTCCCGGCATCCGCTTACAGACAAGCTGTGACCGTCTCC
GGGAGCTGCATGTGTCAGAGGTTTTCACCGTCATCACCGAAACGCGCGAGGCAGCTGCGGTAAAGCTCAT
CAGCGTGGTCGTGAAGCGATTCACAGATGTCTGCCTGTTCATCCGCGTCCAGCTCGTTGAGTTTCTCCAG
AAGCGTTAATGTCTGGCTTCTGATAAAGCGGGCCATGTTAAGGGCGGTTTTTTCCTGTTTGGTCACTGAT
GCCTCCGTGTAAGGGGGATTTCTGTTCATGGGGGTAATGATACCGATGAAACGAGAGAGGATGCTCACGA
TACGGGTTACTGATGATGAACATGCCCGGTTACTGGAACGTTGTGAGGGTAAACAACTGGCGGTATGGAT
GCGGCGGGACCAGAGAAAAATCACTCAGGGTCAATGCCAGCGCTTCGTTAATACAGATGTAGGTGTTCCA
CAGGGTAGCCAGCAGCATCCTGCGATGCAGATCCGGAACATAATGGTGCAGGGCGCTGACTTCCGCGTTT
CCAGACTTTACGAAACACGGAAACCGAAGACCATTCATGTTGTTGCTCAGGTCGCAGACGTTTTGCAGCA
GCAGTCGCTTCACGTTCGCTCGCGTATCGGTGATTCATTCTGCTAACCAGTAAGGCAACCCCGCCAGCCT
AGCCGGGTCCTCAACGACAGGAGCACGATCATGCGCACCCGTGGCCAGGACCCAACGCTGCCCGAGATGC
GCCGCGTGCGGCTGCTGGAGATGGCGGACGCGATGGATATGTTCTGCCAAGGGTTGGTTTGCGCATTCAC
AGTTCTCCGCAAGAATTGATTGGCTCCAATTCTTGGAGTGGTGAATCCGTTAGCGAGGTGCCGCCGGCTT
CCATTCAGGTCGAGGTGGCCCGGCTCCATGCACCGCGACGCAACGCGGGGAGGCAGACAAGGTATAGGGC
GGCGCCTACAATCCATGCCAACCCGTTCCATGTGCTCGCCGAGGCGGCATAAATCGCCGTGACGATCAGC
GGTCCAATGATCGAAGTTAGGCTGGTAAGAGCCGCGAGCGATCCTTGAAGCTGTCCCTGATGGTCGTCAT
CTACCTGCCTGGACAGCATGGCCTGCAACGCGGGCATCCCGATGCCGCCGGAAGCGAGAAGAATCATAAT
GGGGAAGGCCATCCAGCCTCGCGTCGCGAACGCCAGCAAGACGTAGCCCAGCGCGTCGGCCGCCATGCCG
GCGATAATGGCCTGCTTCTCGCCGAAACGTTTGGTGGCGGGACCAGTGACGAAGGCTTGAGCGAGGGCGT
GCAAGATTCCGAATACCGCAAGCGACAGGCCGATCATCGTCGCGCTCCAGCGAAAGCGGTCCTCGCCGAA
AATGACCCAGAGCGCTGCCGGCACCTGTCCTACGAGTTGCATGATAAAGAAGACAGTCATAAGTGCGGCG
ACGATAGTCATGCCCCGCGCCCACCGGAAGGAGCTGACTGGGTTGAAGGCTCTCAAGGGCATCGGTCGAG
ATCCCGGTGCCTAATGAGTGAGCTAACTTACATTAATTGCGTTGCGCTCACTGCCCGCTTTCCAGTCGGG
AAACTGTCGTGCCAGCTGCATTAATGAATCGGCCAACGCGCGGGGAGAGGCGGTTTGCGTATTGGGCGCC
AGGGTGGTTTTTCTTTTCACCAGTGAGACGGGCAACAGCTGATTGCCCTTCACCGCCTGGCCCTGAGAGA
GTTGCAGCAAGCGGTCCACGCTGGTTTGCCCCAGCAGGCGAAAATCCTGTTTGATGGTGGTTAACGGCGG
GATATAACATGAGCTGTCTTCGGTATCGTCGTATCCCACTACCGAGATATCCGCACCAACGCGCAGCCCG
GACTCGGTAATGGCGCGCATTGCGCCCAGCGCCATCTGATCGTTGGCAACCAGCATCGCAGTGGGAACGA
TGCCCTCATTCAGCATTTGCATGGTTTGTTGAAAACCGGACATGGCACTCCAGTCGCCTTCCCGTTCCGC
TATCGGCTGAATTTGATTGCGAGTGAGATATTTATGCCAGCCAGCCAGACGCAGACGCGCCGAGACAGAA
CTTAATGGGCCCGCTAACAGCGCGATTTGCTGGTGACCCAATGCGACCAGATGCTCCACGCCCAGTCGCG
TACCGTCTTCATGGGAGAAAATAATACTGTTGATGGGTGTCTGGTCAGAGACATCAAGAAATAACGCCGG
AACATTAGTGCAGGCAGCTTCCACAGCAATGGCATCCTGGTCATCCAGCGGATAGTTAATGATCAGCCCA
CTGACGCGTTGCGCGAGAAGATTGTGCACCGCCGCTTTACAGGCTTCGACGCCGCTTCGTTCTACCATCG
ACACCACCACGCTGGCACCCAGTTGATCGGCGCGAGATTTAATCGCCGCGACAATTTGCGACGGCGCGTG
CAGGGCCAGACTGGAGGTGGCAACGCCAATCAGCAACGACTGTTTGCCCGCCAGTTGTTGTGCCACGCGG
TTGGGAATGTAATTCAGCTCCGCCATCGCCGCTTCCACTTTTTCCCGCGTTTTCGCAGAAACGTGGCTGG
CCTGGTTCACCACGCGGGAAACGGTCTGATAAGAGACACCGGCATACTCTGCGACATCGTATAACGTTAC
TGGTTTCACATTCACCACCCTGAATTGACTCTCTTCCGGGCGCTATCATGCCATACCGCGAAAGGTTTTG
CGCCATTCGATGGTGTCCGGGATCTCGACGCTCTCCCTTATGCGACTCCTGCATTAGGAAGCAGCCCAGT
AGTAGGTTGAGGCCGTTGAGCACCGCCGCCGCAAGGAATGGTGCATGCAAGGAGATGGCGCCCAACAGTC
CCCCGGCCACGGGGCCTGCCACCATACCCACGCCGAAACAAGCGCTCATGAGCCCGAAGTGGCGAGCCCG
ATCTTCCCCATCGGTGATGTCGGCGATATAGGCGCCAGCAACCGCACCTGTGGCGCCGGTGATGCCGGCC
ACGATGCGTCCGGCGTAGAGGATCGAGATCTCGATCCCGCGAAATTAATACGACTCACTATAGGGGAATT
GTGAGCGGATAACAATTCCCCACTAGTAATAATTTTGTTTAACTTTAAGAAGGAGATATACATATGGCAG
CGACCGATATAGCTCGCCAGGTGGGTGAAGGTTGCCGAACTGTCCCCCTGGCTGGACATGTGGGGTTTGA
CAGCTTGCCTGACCAGCTGGTGAATAAGTCCGTCAGCCAGGGCTTCTGCTTCAACATCCTGTGCGTGGGA
GAGACAGGTTTGGGCAAGTCCACCCTCATGGACACCCTGTTCAACACCAAATTCGAAGGGGAGCCAGCCA
CCCACACACAGCCGGGTGTCCAGCTCCAGTCTAATACCTATGACCTCCAAGAGAGCAACGTGAGGCTAAA
GCTCACGATCGTTAGCACAGTTGGCTTTGGGGACCAGATCAACAAAGAGGACAGCTACAAGCCTATCGTG
GAATTCATCGATGCACAATTCGAGGCCTACCTGCAGGAAGAGCTAAAGATCCGAAGAGTGCTACACACCT
ACCATGACTCCCGAATCCATGTCTGCTTGTATTTCATTGCCCCCACGGGTCATTCCCTGAAGTCTCTGGA
CCTAGTGACTATGAAGAAGCTGGACAGTAAGGTGAACATCATCCCCATCATTGCCAAAGCAGATGCCATT
TCGAAGAGTGAGCTAACAAAGTTCAAAATCAAAATCACCAGCGAGCTTGTCAGCAACGGAGTCCAGATCT
ATCAGTTTCCTACAGATGATGAGTCGGTGGCAGAGATCAATGGAACCATGAACGCCCACCTGCCGTTTGC
TGTCATTGGCAGCACAGAAGAACTGAAGATAGGCAACAAGATGATGAGGGCGCGGCAGTATCCTTGGGGC
ACTGTGCAGGTTGAAAACGAGGCCCACTGCGACTTTGTGAAGCTGCGGGAGATGCTGATTCGGGTCAACA
TGGAGGATCTGCGGGAGCAGACCCACACCCGGCACTATGAGCTGTATCGCCGCTGTAAGCTGGAGGAGAT
GGGCTTCAAGGACACCGACCCTGACAGCAAACCCTTCAGTTTACAGGAGACATATGAGGCCAAAAGGAAC
GAGTTCCTAGGGGAACTCCAGAAAAAAGAAGAGGAGATGAGACAGATGTTCGTCCAGCGAGTCAAAGAGA
AAGAAGCGGAGCTCAAAGAGGCAGAGAAAGAGCTGCACGAGAAGTTTGACCGTCTGAAGAAACTGCACCA
GGACGAGAAGAAGAAACTGGAGGATAAGAAGAAATCCCTGGATGATGAAGTGAATGCTTTCAAGCAAAGA
AAGACGGCGGCTGAGCTGCTCCAGTCCCAGGGCTCCCAGGCTGGAGGCTCACAGACTCTGAAGAGAGACA
AAGAGAAGAAAAATTAAGGATCCTAATAGTCTAGTAATAATTTTGTTTAACTTTAAGAAGGAGATATACC
ATGGGCAGCAGCCATCATCATCATCATCACAGCAGCGGTACCGGCAGCGGCGAAAACCTTTACTTCCAGG
GCCATATGTCTAAGCAACAACCAACTCAGTTTATAAATCCAGAAACTCCTGGCTATGTTGGAGATGCAAA
TCTTCCCAATCAAGATCACCGAAAATCAGTGAAGAAGGGGTTCGAGTTCACTCTGATGGTGGTTGGTGAA
TCTGGTCTAGGAAAATCAACTCTCATAAACAGCTTATTCCTGACTGATCTCTACCCAGAAAGAGTGATTC
CTGGAGCTGCAGAGAAAATTGAAAGAACTGTCCAGATAGAGGCTTCGACTGTTGAGATTGAAGAGCGGGG
TGTGAAGCTGCGGCTTACAGTAGTGGACACTCCCGGCTACGGGGATGCCATCAACTGCAGGGATTGTTTC
AAGACAATTATCTCCTACATTGATGAGCAGTTTGAACGCTACCTACATGATGAGAGTGGACTGAACAGGC
GTCACATCATTGATAACAGGGTACATTGTTGCTTCTACTTCATTTCACCTTTTGGACATGGACTGAAGCC
CTTAGATGTTGCATTTATGAAAGCGATACACAATAAGGTGAATATTGTGCCTGTCATTGCGAAAGCTGAC
ACTCTCACTCTGAAGGAGCGTGAGCGGCTTAAGAAAAGGATTTTGGATGAAATTGAAGAGCATAACATTA
AAATCTATCACTTACCTGATGCAGAGTCAGATGAAGATGAAGACTTTAAGGAGCAGACTAGACTCCTCAA
GGCCAGTATCCCATTCTCTGTGGTTGGCTCCAACCAGTTGATTGAAGCCAAAGGCAAGAAGGTTAGAGGC
CGTCTCTACCCATGGGGTGTTGTAGAGGTGGAGAACCCAGAACACAATGACTTTCTGAAGCTGAGAACGA
TGCTCATCACCCACATGCAGGACCTACAGGAAGTGACCCAAGACCTTCACTATGAAAACTTCCGTTCTGA
GAGGCTGAAGAGAGGCGGCAGGAAAGTAGAGAATGAGGACATGAATAAAGACCAGATCTTGCTTGAAAAG
GAGGCTGAGCTCCGCCGCATGCAAGAGATGATTGCAAGAATGCAAGCGCAGATGCAGATGCAGATGCAGG
GTGGTGACGGCGACGGCGGGGCTCTCGGCCACCATGTGGTGTCCAAGGGCGAGGAGCTGTTCACCGGCGT
GGTGCCCATCCTGGTGGAGCTGGATGGCGACGTGAACGGCCACAAGTTCAGCGTGCGCGGCGAGGGCGAG
GGCGACGCCACCAACGGCAAGCTGACCCTGAAGTTCATCTGCACCACCGGCAAGCTGCCCGTGCCCTGGC
CCACCCTGGTGACCACCCTGACCTACGGCGTGCAGTGCTTCAGCCGCTACCCCGATCACATGAAGCAGCA
CGATTTCTTCAAGAGCGCCATGCCCGAGGGCTACGTGCAGGAGCGCACCATCAGCTTCAAGGATGACGGC
ACCTACAAGACCCGCGCCGAGGTGAAGTTCGAGGGCGATACCCTGGTGAACCGCATCGAGCTGAAGGGCA
TCGATTTCAAGGAGGATGGCAACATCCTGGGCCACAAGCTGGAGTACAACTTCAACAGCCACAACGTGTA
CATCACCGCCGATAAGCAGAAGAACGGCATCAAGGCCAACTTCAAGATCCGCCACAATGTGGAGGATGGC
TCCGTGCAGCTGGCCGATCACTACCAGCAGAACACCCCCATCGGCGACGGCCCAGTGCTGCTGCCCGATA
ACCACTACCTGAGCACCCAGAGCAAGCTGTCCAAGGACCCCAACGAGAAGCGCGATCACATGGTGCTGCT
GGAGTTCGTGACCGCCGCCGGCATCACCCTGGGCATGGATGAGCTGTACAAGTAAGGATCCTAATAGTCT
AGAGCTAGCCCTAGGAGATCCGGCTGCTAACAAAGCCCGAAAGGAAGCTGAGTTGGCTGCTGCCACCGCT
GAGCAATAACTAGCATAACCCCTTGGGGCCTCTAAACGGGTCTTGAGGGGTTTTTTGCTGAAAGGAGGAA
CTATATCCGGATATCCCGCAAGAGGCCCGGCAGTACCGGCATAACCAAGCCTATGCCTACAGCATCCAGG
GTGACGGTGCCGAGGATGACGATGAGCGCATTGTTAGATTTCATACACGGTGCCTGACTGCGTTAGCAAT
TTAACTGTGATAAACTACCGCATTAAAGCTTATCGATGATAAGCTGTCAAACATGAGAA
Features (pLannotate 1.2.2; 23 found; start..end, strand, type, name):
    104..208     +  promoter       AmpR promoter: bla
    209..1069    +  CDS            AmpR: β-lactamase; bla; confers resistance to ampicillin, carbenicillin, and related antibiotics
   1240..1828    +  rep_origin     ori: high-copy-number ColE1/pMB1/pBR322/pUC origin of replication
   2014..2153    -  misc_feature   bom: basis of mobility region from pBR322
   2255..2446    -  CDS            rop: Rop protein, which maintains plasmids at low copy number; rop
   2463..2843    +  CDS            YPB1_ECOLX: Protein predicted: Swiss-Prot protein existence level 4. From Escherichia coli.
   3085..3709    -  CDS            TcR (fragment): tetracycline efflux protein; tet; confers resistance to tetracycline
   3724..3745    -  protein_bind   CAP binding site: CAP binding activates transcription in the presence of cAMP. E. coli catabolite activator protein
   3758..4839    -  CDS            lacI: lac repressor; lacI; The lac repressor binds to the lac operator to inhibit transcription in E. coli. This inhibition can be relieved by adding lactose or isopropyl-β-D-thiogalactopyranoside (IPTG).
   4840..4917    -  promoter       lacI promoter: lacI
   4925..5204    -  CDS            TcR (fragment): tetracycline efflux protein; tet; confers resistance to tetracycline
   5226..5244    +  promoter       T7 promoter: promoter for bacteriophage T7 RNA polymerase
   5245..5269    +  protein_bind   lac operator: The lac repressor binds to the lac operator to inhibit transcription in E. coli. This inhibition can be relieved by adding lactose or isopropyl-β-D-thiogalactopyranoside (IPTG). lac repressor encoded by lacI
   5284..5306    +  RBS            RBS: efficient ribosome binding site from bacteriophage T7 gene 10 (Olins and Rangwala, 1989)
   5314..6594    +  CDS            SEPTIN6: SEPT6_HUMAN - Also known as KIAA0128, SEP2, SEPT6. Experimental evidence at protein level: Swiss-Prot protein existence level 1. Filament-forming cytoskeletal GTPase. Required for normal organization of the actin cytoskeleton. Involved in cytokinesis. May play a role in HCV RNA replication. Forms a filamentous structure with SEPTIN12, SEPTIN6, SEPTIN2 and probably SEPTIN4 at the sperm annulus which is required for the structural integrity and motility of the sperm tail during postmeiotic differentiation (PubMed:25588830). From Homo sapiens (Human).
   6622..6644    +  RBS            RBS: efficient ribosome binding site from bacteriophage T7 gene 10 (Olins and Rangwala, 1989)
   6663..6679    +  CDS            capTEV™ (fragment): composite tag for in vivo biotinylation, TEV protease cleavage, and 6xHis tagging
   6726..7808    +  CDS            SEPTIN2: SEPT2_HUMAN - Also known as DIFF6, KIAA0158, NEDD5, SEPT2. Experimental evidence at protein level: Swiss-Prot protein existence level 1. Filament-forming cytoskeletal GTPase. Forms a filamentous structure with SEPTIN12, SEPTIN6, SEPTIN2 and probably SEPTIN4 at the sperm annulus which is required for the structural integrity and motility of the sperm tail during postmeiotic differentiation (PubMed:25588830). Required for normal organization of the actin cytoskeleton. Plays a role in the biogenesis of polarized columnar- shaped epithelium by maintaining polyglutamylated microtubules, thus facili
   7809..8522    +  CDS            moxGFP: moxGFP is a basic (constitutively fluorescent) green fluorescent protein published in 2015, derived from Aequorea victoria. It is reported to be a rapidly-maturing monomer.
   8563..8612    +  CDS            SET1 (fragment): solubility-enhancement tag derived from T7 phage gene 10B
   8620..8667    +  terminator     T7 terminator: transcription terminator for bacteriophage T7 RNA polymerase
   8690..8794    -  CDS            TcR (fragment): tetracycline efflux protein; tet; confers resistance to tetracycline
   8842..8870    -  promoter       tet promoter: E. coli promoter for tetracycline efflux protein gene
