[The description below was written by a language model from this plasmid's Addgene catalogue record and pLannotate feature annotations shown in this document.]
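Description:
pnEA-vH_His-TEV-SEPT2 NCmut-msfGFP_SEPT6 is an 8.9 kb bacterial expression plasmid on the pnEA-vH backbone, built for co-expression of two human septins in E. coli. The backbone is pET-like. It carries a ColE1/pMB1-type origin with the pBR322 bom region and a rop gene (the catalogue nonetheless lists it as high copy), and an ampicillin resistance gene (bla) with its own promoter for selection. It also has a lacI repressor cassette. Several annotated tetracycline-resistance fragments and a tet promoter are remnants of the pBR322 ancestry and not a functional marker.

The payload is a bicistronic unit driven by a single T7 promoter under lac operator control, so expression requires a host supplying T7 RNA polymerase and is inducible with IPTG. In the sequenced record SEPT6 comes first, untagged. It is followed by a second T7 gene 10 ribosome binding site and then the SEPT2 open reading frame, with one T7 terminator closing the unit. SEPT2 carries an N-terminal His6 tag with a TEV protease site, which the annotation software picks up only as a short composite-tag fragment. Its C terminus is fused directly to monomeric superfolder GFP, which the software labels as the closely related moxGFP. SEPT2 bears the F20D and V27D substitutions that the depositor calls "NCmut"; the name suggests disruption of the septin NC interface, though the record does not explain the rationale.

The construct allows affinity purification and fluorescence detection of recombinant SEPT2–SEPT6-containing complexes. The associated publication concerns human septin filament assembly and actin-membrane anchoring. Any additional subunits needed for larger complexes would have to come from a separate plasmid.
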