Addgene plasmid #180312: pnEA-vH_His-TEV-SEPT2 NCmut-msfGFP_SEPT6
Purpose: bacterial co-expression of human SEPT2 NCmut fused to monomeric superfolder GFP and of human SEPT6
Depositing lab: Manos Mavrakis. Depositing organization: CNRS UMR 7249, Institut Fresnel. Publication: Human septins organize as octamer-based filaments and mediate actin-membrane anchoring in cells. Martins CS, Taveneau C, Castro-Linares G, Baibakov M, Buzhinsky N, Eroles M, Milanovic V, Omi S, Pedelacq JD, Iv F, Bouillard L, Llewellyn A, Gomes M, Belhabib M, Kuzmic M, Verdier-Pinard P, Lee S, Badache A, Kumar S, Chandre C, Brasselet S, Rico F, Rossier O, Koenderink GH, Wenger J, Cabantous S, Mavrakis M. J Cell Biol. 2023 Mar 6;222(3):e202203016. doi: 10.1083/jcb.202203016. Epub 2022 Dec 23. PubMed 36562751.
Backbone
  Vector backbone: pnEA-vH
  Vector type: Bacterial Expression
Growth in bacteria
  Bacterial resistance: Ampicillin, 100 μg/mL
  Growth temperature: 37°C
  Growth strain: DH5alpha
  Growth instructions: For protein expression, grow at 17degC.
  Copy number: High Copy
Gene/Insert 1
  Gene/Insert name: SEPTIN2 (alt name: SEPT2)
  Species: H. sapiens (human)
  Mutation: SEPT2 F20D, V27D
  Entrez Gene: SEPTIN2 (a.k.a. DIFF6, NEDD-5, NEDD5, Pnutl3, SEPT2, hNedd5)
  Tag / fusion protein: His6-TEV (N terminal on insert); msfGFP (C terminal on insert)
  Cloning method: Gibson Cloning
Gene/Insert 2
  Gene/Insert name: SEPTIN6 (alt name: SEPT6)
  Species: H. sapiens (human)
  Entrez Gene: SEPTIN6 (a.k.a. SEP2, SEPT2, SEPT6)
Terms and licenses: Academic/Nonprofit Terms; Industry Terms: Not Available to Industry
Depositor comments: Please visit https://doi.org/10.1101/2022.02.23.481653 for bioRxiv preprint.
How to cite: pnEA-vH_His-TEV-SEPT2 NCmut-msfGFP_SEPT6 was a gift from Manos Mavrakis (Addgene plasmid # 180312 ; http://n2t.net/addgene:180312 ; RRID:Addgene_180312)
